Addgene plasmid #138123: pYPQ287 (BsCas12a)
Purpose: Gateway entry plasmid (attL1 & attR5) expressing rice codon optimized BsCas12a without promoter
Depositing lab: Yiping Qi. Depositing organization: University of Maryland, College Park. Publication: Expanding the scope of plant genome engineering with Cas12a orthologs and highly multiplexable editing systems. Zhang Y, Ren Q, Tang X, Liu S, Malzahn AA, Zhou J, Wang J, Yin D, Pan C, Yuan M, Huang L, Yang H, Zhao Y, Fang Q, Zheng X, Tian L, Cheng Y, Le Y, McCoy B, Franklin L, Selengut JD, Mount SM, Que Q, Zhang Y, Qi Y. Nat Commun. 2021 Mar 29;12(1):1944. doi: 10.1038/s41467-021-22330-w. PubMed 33782402.
Backbone
  Vector backbone: pYPQ167
  Vector type: Plant Expression, CRISPR ; Gateway compatible Cas12a entry clone
Growth in bacteria
  Bacterial resistance: Spectinomycin, 50 μg/mL
  Growth temperature: 37°C
  Growth strain: DH5alpha
  Copy number: High Copy
Gene/Insert
  Gene/Insert name: BsCas12a
  Species: Btyrivibrio sp. NC3005
  Tag / fusion protein: NLS (N terminal on insert); NLS (C terminal on insert)
Terms and licenses: Academic/Nonprofit Terms; Industry Terms: Not Available to Industry
How to cite: pYPQ287 (BsCas12a) was a gift from Yiping Qi (Addgene plasmid # 138123 ; http://n2t.net/addgene:138123 ; RRID:Addgene_138123)
