[The description below was written by a language model from this plasmid's Addgene catalogue record and pLannotate feature annotations shown in this document.]
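Description:
pYPQ287 (BsCas12a) is a Gateway entry clone built on the pYPQ167 backbone and intended for assembling plant CRISPR-Cas12a genome-editing vectors. It is a 6,873 nt plasmid maintained in E. coli at high copy through a ColE1/pUC-type origin. Selection is with spectinomycin, conferred by the aadA aminoglycoside adenylyltransferase gene (SmR). A class 1 integron Pc promoter fragment and a short remnant of a gentamicin acetyltransferase gene lie just upstream of aadA. Other annotated backbone features are small lacI and lacZα fragments, rrnB T1 and T2 terminators that insulate the cloning region from read-through transcription, and a T7 promoter beyond the attR5 site.

The payload sits between attL1 and attR5 recombination sites and consists of a rice codon-optimized coding sequence for BsCas12a, a Cas12a ortholog listed as coming from a Butyrivibrio species (strain NC3005). It carries nuclear localization signals at both the N and C termini. The automated feature table does not annotate the nuclease coding sequence itself, but the large unannotated interval between attL1 and the NOS terminator is consistent with it. A nopaline synthase terminator and polyadenylation signal follows the insert. No promoter is included within the cassette by design. The attL1/attR5 pairing is used in multisite Gateway LR reactions, where this module would be combined with a second compatible entry clone, typically carrying the crRNA expression unit, and with a destination vector that supplies the promoter driving Cas12a. The construct therefore serves as a modular nuclease component for testing or deploying BsCas12a in plant genome engineering.
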