Features (pLannotate 1.2.2; 12 found; start..end, strand, type, name):
     96..119     +  promoter       Pc promoter (fragment): intI1 (promoter lies within the coding sequence); class 1 integron promoter
    295..351     +  CDS            GmR (fragment): gentamycin acetyltransferase; aacC1; confers resistance to gentamycin
    358..1149    +  CDS            SmR: aminoglycoside adenylyltransferase (Murphy, 1985); aadA; confers resistance to spectinomycin and streptomycin
   1242..1830    +  rep_origin     ori: high-copy-number ColE1/pMB1/pBR322/pUC origin of replication
   2013..2105    +  CDS            lacI (fragment): lac repressor; lacI; The lac repressor binds to the lac operator to inhibit transcription in E. coli. This inhibition can be relieved by adding lactose or isopropyl-β-D-thiogalactopyranoside (IPTG).
   2160..2187    -  terminator     rrnB T2 terminator: transcription terminator T2 from the E. coli rrnB gene
   2319..2362    +  terminator     rrnB T1 terminator: Escherichia coli rrnB; transcription terminator T1 from the E. coli rrnB gene
   2409..2445    -  CDS            lacZα (fragment): LacZα fragment of β-galactosidase; lacZ fragment
   2461..2560    +  protein_bind   attL1: mutant version of attL; recombination site for the Gateway® LR reaction LR Clonase™
   6323..6575    +  terminator     NOS terminator: nopaline synthase terminator and poly(A) signal
   6620..6743    +  protein_bind   attR5: mutant version of attR; recombination site for the Gateway® LR reaction LR Clonase™
   6761..6779    -  promoter       T7 promoter: promoter for bacteriophage T7 RNA polymerase
>Addgene plasmid #138123 | pYPQ287 (BsCas12a) | depositor full sequence | sequence record 266611 | pYPQ287 (BsCas12a) sequence 6873 bps
TGGACCAGCCAGGACAGAAATGCCTCGACTTCGCTGCTACCCAAGGTTGCCGGGTGACGCACACCGTGGA
AACGGATGAAGGCACGAACCCAGTGGACATAAGCCTGTTCGGTTCGTAAGCTGTAATGCAAGTAGCGTAT
GCGCTCACGCAACTGGTCCAGAACCTTGACCGAACGCAGCGGTGGTAACGGCGCAGTGGCGGTTTTCATG
GCTTGTTATGACTGTTTTTTTGGGGTACAGTCTATGCCTCGGGCATCCAAGCAGCAAGCGCGTTACGCCG
TGGGTCGATGTTTGATGTTATGGAGCAGCAACGATGTTACGCAGCAGGGCAGTCGCCCTAAAACAAAGTT
AAACATCATGAGGGAAGCGGTGATCGCCGAAGTATCGACTCAACTATCAGAGGTAGTTGGCGTCATCGAG
CGCCATCTCGAACCGACGTTGCTGGCCGTACATTTGTACGGCTCCGCAGTGGATGGCGGCCTGAAGCCAC
ACAGTGATATTGATTTGCTGGTTACGGTGACCGTAAGGCTTGATGAAACAACGCGGCGAGCTTTGATCAA
CGACCTTTTGGAAACTTCGGCTTCCCCTGGAGAGAGCGAGATTCTCCGCGCTGTAGAAGTCACCATTGTT
GTGCACGACGACATCATTCCGTGGCGTTATCCAGCTAAGCGCGAACTGCAATTTGGAGAATGGCAGCGCA
ATGACATTCTTGCAGGTATCTTCGAGCCAGCCACGATCGACATTGATCTGGCTATCTTGCTGACAAAAGC
AAGAGAACATAGCGTTGCCTTGGTAGGTCCAGCGGCGGAGGAACTCTTTGATCCGGTTCCTGAACAGGAT
CTATTTGAGGCGCTAAATGAAACCTTAACGCTATGGAACTCGCCGCCCGACTGGGCTGGCGATGAGCGAA
ATGTAGTGCTTACGTTGTCCCGCATTTGGTACAGCGCAGTAACCGGCAAAATCGCGCCGAAGGATGTCGC
TGCCGACTGGGCAATGGAGCGCCTGCCGGCCCAGTATCAGCCCGTCATACTTGAAGCTAGACAGGCTTAT
CTTGGACAAGAAGAAGATCGCTTGGCCTCGCGCGCAGATCAGTTGGAAGAATTTGTCCACTACGTGAAAG
GCGAGATCACCAAGGTAGTCGGCAAATAACCCTCGAGCCACCCATGACCAAAATCCCTTAACGTGAGTTA
CGCGTCGTTCCACTGAGCGTCAGACCCCGTAGAAAAGATCAAAGGATCTTCTTGAGATCCTTTTTTTCTG
CGCGTAATCTGCTGCTTGCAAACAAAAAAACCACCGCTACCAGCGGTGGTTTGTTTGCCGGATCAAGAGC
TACCAACTCTTTTTCCGAAGGTAACTGGCTTCAGCAGAGCGCAGATACCAAATACTGTCCTTCTAGTGTA
GCCGTAGTTAGGCCACCACTTCAAGAACTCTGTAGCACCGCCTACATACCTCGCTCTGCTAATCCTGTTA
CCAGTGGCTGCTGCCAGTGGCGATAAGTCGTGTCTTACCGGGTTGGACTCAAGACGATAGTTACCGGATA
AGGCGCAGCGGTCGGGCTGAACGGGGGGTTCGTGCACACAGCCCAGCTTGGAGCGAACGACCTACACCGA
ACTGAGATACCTACAGCGTGAGCTATGAGAAAGCGCCACGCTTCCCGAAGGGAGAAAGGCGGACAGGTAT
CCGGTAAGCGGCAGGGTCGGAACAGGAGAGCGCACGAGGGAGCTTCCAGGGGGAAACGCCTGGTATCTTT
ATAGTCCTGTCGGGTTTCGCCACCTCTGACTTGAGCGTCGATTTTTGTGATGCTCGTCAGGGGGGCGGAG
CCTATGGAAAAACGCCAGCAACGCGGCCTTTTTACGGTTCCTGGCCTTTTGCTGGCCTTTTGCTCACATG
TTCTTTCCTGCGTTATCCCCTGATTCTGTGGATAACCGTATTACCGCCTTTGAGTGAGCTGATACCGCTC
GCCGCAGCCGAACGACCGAGCGCAGCGAGTCAGTGAGCGAGGAAGCGGAAGAGCGCCCAATACGCAAACC
GCCTCTCCCCGCGCGTTGGCCGATTCATTAATGCAGCTGGCACGACAGGTTTCCCGACTGGAAAGCGGGC
AGTGAGCGCAACGCAATTAATACGCGTACCGCGAGCCAGGAAGAGTTTGTAGAAACGCAAAAAGGCCATC
CGTCAGGATGGCCTTCTGCTTAGTTTGATGCCTGGCAGTTTATGGCGGGCGTCCTGCCCGCCACCCTCCG
GGCCGTTGCTTCACAACGTTCAAATCCGCTCCCGGCGGATTTGTCCTACTCAGGAGAGCGTTCACCGACA
AACAACAGATAAAACGAAAGGCCCAGTCTTCCGACTGAGCCTTTCGTTTTATTTGATGCCTGGCAGTTCC
CTACTCTCGCGTTAACGCTTGCATGGATGTTTTCCCAGTCACGACGTTGTAAAACGACGGCCAGTCTTAA
GCTCGGGCCCCAAATAATGATTTTATTTTGACTGATAGTGACCTGTTCGTTGCAACAAATTGATGAGCAA
TGCTTTTTTATAATGCCAACTTTGTACAAAAAAGCAGGCTCCGAATTCGCCCTTCACCATGGCTCCTAAG
AAGAAGCGGAAGGTTGGTATTCACGGGGTGCCTGCGGCTTACTATCAGAATCTCACTAAGAAGTACCCAG
TCAGCAAAACTATCAGAAATGAACTTATTCCAATAGGAAAAACGCTTGAAAACATTAGGAAAAACAACAT
ACTGGAAAGCGACGTGAAAAGGAAGCAGGACTATGAACACGTTAAGGGGATCATGGACGAATATCACAAG
CAGCTCATTAACGAAGCACTTGATAACTATATGCTTCCTTCGCTCAATCAAGCCGCCGAAATTTACCTCA
AGAAACACGTGGACGTCGAGGATAGAGAGGAGTTTAAGAAAACGCAAGATCTGCTCAGGCGGGAGGTGAC
GGGAAGACTGAAGGAACATGAGAATTACACTAAGATTGGAAAAAAGGACATTCTCGATCTCCTCGAAAAA
CTGCCATCTATTTCTGAGGAAGACTACAATGCTCTGGAGTCCTTTAGAAACTTTTATACATATTTCACCT
CCTATAATAAAGTTCGGGAGAATCTGTATAGCGACGAAGAGAAGAGTAGCACGGTGGCCTATAGACTGAT
AAACGAGAACTTGCCAAAGTTCTTGGATAACATCAAATCTTATGCATTTGTTAAAGCGGCTGGCGTGCTC
GCTGATTGTATTGAAGAGGAGGAACAGGATGCCCTGTTTATGGTCGAAACTTTCAACATGACGCTCACGC
AAGAAGGTATTGACATGTATAATTATCAGATCGGAAAAGTCAATTCGGCTATTAATCTCTATAACCAGAA
GAATCACAAGGTCGAGGAATTTAAGAAAATCCCAAAAATGAAAGTTCTTTATAAACAGATCCTCTCTGAT
CGCGAAGAAGTCTTCATCGGTGAATTCAAGGATGATGAGACTCTCCTTTCCAGCATAGGCGCATATGGCA
ATGTTTTGATGACATACCTCAAATCCGAGAAAATAAATATTTTCTTCGACGCTCTGAGGGAAAGCGAGGG
AAAAAACGTCTACGTTAAGAACGATCTGTCGAAAACTACGATGTCAAATATAGTCTTTGGCTCGTGGTCG
GCCTTTGATGAACTTCTGAATCAGGAATACGACCTGGCCAATGAGAACAAAAAGAAAGATGATAAATACT
TTGAGAAGAGACAGAAGGAACTCAAAAAAAATAAGAGCTACACGTTGGAGCAAATGAGCAATCTTTCGAA
GGAGGATATTTCGCCGATAGAGAACTACATAGAGAGGATTTCAGAGGACATAGAGAAGATATGCATCTAT
AATGGCGAGTTCGAAAAGATTGTCGTGAACGAACATGATTCGAGTAGAAAGCTCTCGAAGAACATCAAGG
CGGTTAAGGTGATTAAAGACTACCTCGATTCCATTAAAGAACTTGAACATGATATTAAACTCATAAATGG
ATCTGGTCAGGAGCTTGAAAAGAACTTGGTTGTTTACGTCGGGCAGGAAGAAGCGCTTGAACAGCTGCGC
CCCGTCGATTCCCTGTATAACCTCACACGCAATTATCTGACGAAGAAGCCATTTTCAACGGAAAAAGTGA
AACTGAATTTTAATAAATCTACTCTCCTCAATGGCTGGGACAAAAATAAGGAAACGGATAACCTCGGTAT
ACTGTTTTTTAAGGACGGTAAATACTACCTCGGAATAATGAACACCACAGCAAACAAGGCGTTTGTCAAC
CCACCTGCTGCCAAAACAGAGAATGTTTTCAAAAAGGTGGACTACAAGCTGCTGCCTGGCTCGAACAAAA
TGCTCCCAAAGGTTTTCTTTGCGAAATCGAATATTGGATATTATAATCCCTCGACCGAACTCTATTCCAA
CTACAAAAAAGGCACTCACAAGAAAGGCCCTTCCTTCTCTATAGATGATTGCCACAATCTTATTGATTTT
TTTAAAGAATCGATTAAGAAGCATGAAGACTGGTCCAAATTTGGATTTGAATTCAGTGACACTGCAGATT
ACAGAGACATTTCGGAGTTTTACCGGGAAGTGGAGAAGCAGGGGTATAAGTTGACTTTCACCGACATAGA
TGAGTCATACATCAACGATCTGATAGAAAAGAACGAACTGTATCTTTTTCAGATTTATAACAAAGATTTC
TCTGAATATTCGAAGGGTAAGCTGAACCTCCACACACTCTATTTTATGATGCTGTTCGACCAGAGAAACC
TTGACAACGTCGTGTATAAGCTGAATGGAGAGGCCGAGGTCTTCTATAGACCAGCATCTATAGCCGAAAA
CGAACTTGTGATACACAAAGCGGGCGAAGGCATAAAGAACAAAAACCCTAATCGGGCGAAAGTTAAAGAG
ACTAGTACATTCAGTTACGACATTGTCAAAGATAAGCGGTATTCAAAGTACAAGTTCACACTGCATATTC
CTATCACAATGAATTTCGGAGTTGACGAGGTCCGCAGATTTAACGACGTTATCAATAACGCACTGCGCAC
AGACGATAACGTGAATGTTATCGGTATCGACCGGGGCGAACGCAATCTGTTGTATGTCGTGGTGATCAAT
TCAGAGGGTAAGATCTTGGAGCAAATTTCCTTGAATAGTATAATTAACAAAGAGTATGACATAGAGACTA
ATTATCATGCCCTGTTGGACGAACGCGAAGACGATAGAAATAAAGCAAGAAAAGATTGGAACACTATCGA
AAACATTAAAGAATTGAAAACAGGTTATCTGAGTCAAGTCGTCAACGTTGTCGCCAAACTCGTCCTGAAA
TATAACGCGATAATCTGCTTGGAAGACCTTAATTTTGGTTTCAAGCGCGGACGGCAGAAGGTCGAAAAAC
AGGTCTATCAAAAATTTGAGAAAATGCTCATAGAGAAACTTAATTATTTGGTTATTGATAAGAGTAGAGA
GCAGGTGTCCCCCGAAAAGATGGGGGGTGCCCTCAACGCTCTCCAATTGACTTCAAAATTTAAGAGCTTT
GCGGAACTTGGGAAGCAGAGTGGTATCATTTACTATGTTCCCGCGTACTTGACTTCTAAGATTGATCCTA
CCACGGGTTTTGTGAATCTGTTCTACATCAAGTATGAGAACATAGAAAAGGCAAAGCAATTTTTCGATGG
TTTTGATTTCATTCGGTTTAATAAGAAAGACGACATGTTTGAATTTAGCTTTGACTACAAGTCATTCACC
CAGAAGGCGTGCGGGATACGGTCGAAATGGATAGTCTACACAAATGGAGAGCGCATCATAAAATATCCGA
ACCCTGAGAAGAATAACCTGTTCGACGAAAAGGTTATTAACGTCACGGACGAGATTAAAGGTCTTTTTAA
GCAATACCGGATTCCGTACGAGAACGGAGAAGACATTAAGGAAATAATCATTTCGAAGGCAGAGGCTGAC
TTCTATAAACGGTTGTTCCGCCTGCTTCATCAAACGCTGCAAATGAGAAATTCAACTAGCGATGGCACCA
GGGATTACATCATCAGTCCGGTGAAGAACGACCGGGGAGAATTTTTCTGCTCTGAATTTTCGGAGGGCAC
AATGCCTAAAGATGCCGACGCGAACGGTGCATACAATATAGCCAGAAAGGGGCTTTGGGTCCTCGAGCAG
ATTCGCCAGAAAGATGAGGGAGAGAAAGTTAATTTGTCAATGACGAATGCCGAATGGCTTAAATACGCCC
AATTGCACCTCCTGAAGCGTCCTGCTGCCACCAAAAAGGCCGGACAGGCTAAGAAAAAGAAGTGAGACGA
CTAGTGGCGGCCGCCGACGTCCGATCGTTCAAACATTTGGCAATAAAGTTTCTTAAGATTGAATCCTGTT
GCCGGTCTTGCGATGATTATCATATAATTTCTGTTGAATTACGTTAAGCATGTAATAATTAACATGTAAT
GCATGACGTTATTTATGAGATGGGTTTTTATGATTAGAGTCCCGCAATTATACATTTAATACGCGATAGA
AAACAAAATATAGCGCGCAAACTAGGATAAATTATCGCGCGCGGTGTCATCTATGTTACTAGATCGGGAA
TTGATCCCCCCTCGACAGCTTCCGGAAAGGGCGAATTCGCAACTTTGTATACAAAAGTTGAACGAGAAAC
GTAAAATGATATAAATATCAATATATTAAATTAGATTTTGCATAAAAAACAGACTACATAATACTGTAAA
ACACAACATATCCAGTCACTATGCCATCCAGCTGATATCCCCTATAGTGAGTCGTATTACATGGTCATAG
CTGTTTCCTGGCAGCTCTGGCCCGTGTCTCAAAATCTCTGATGTTACATTGCACAAGATAAAAATATATC
ATCATGCCTCCTC
