Features (pLannotate 1.2.2; 12 found; start..end, strand, type, name):
     96..119     +  promoter       Pc promoter (fragment): intI1 (promoter lies within the coding sequence); class 1 integron promoter
    295..351     +  CDS            GmR (fragment): gentamycin acetyltransferase; aacC1; confers resistance to gentamycin
    358..1149    +  CDS            SmR: aminoglycoside adenylyltransferase (Murphy, 1985); aadA; confers resistance to spectinomycin and streptomycin
   1242..1830    +  rep_origin     ori: high-copy-number ColE1/pMB1/pBR322/pUC origin of replication
   2013..2105    +  CDS            lacI (fragment): lac repressor; lacI; The lac repressor binds to the lac operator to inhibit transcription in E. coli. This inhibition can be relieved by adding lactose or isopropyl-β-D-thiogalactopyranoside (IPTG).
   2160..2187    -  terminator     rrnB T2 terminator: transcription terminator T2 from the E. coli rrnB gene
   2319..2362    +  terminator     rrnB T1 terminator: Escherichia coli rrnB; transcription terminator T1 from the E. coli rrnB gene
   2409..2445    -  CDS            lacZα (fragment): LacZα fragment of β-galactosidase; lacZ fragment
   2461..2560    +  protein_bind   attL1: mutant version of attL; recombination site for the Gateway® LR reaction LR Clonase™
   6323..6575    +  terminator     NOS terminator: nopaline synthase terminator and poly(A) signal
   6620..6743    +  protein_bind   attR5: mutant version of attR; recombination site for the Gateway® LR reaction LR Clonase™
   6761..6779    -  promoter       T7 promoter: promoter for bacteriophage T7 RNA polymerase
>Addgene plasmid #138123 | pYPQ287 (BsCas12a) | addgene full sequence | sequence record 272081 | Addgene NGS Result
TGGACCAGCCAGGACAGAAATGCCTCGACTTCGCTGCTACCCAAGGTTGCCGGGTGACGCACACCGTGGA
AACGGATGAAGGCACGAACCCAGTGGACATAAGCCTGTTCGGTTCGTAAGCTGTAATGCAAGTAGCGTAT
GCGCTCACGCAACTGGTCCAGAACCTTGACCGAACGCAGCGGTGGTAACGGCGCAGTGGCGGTTTTCATG
GCTTGTTATGACTGTTTTTTTGGGGTACAGTCTATGCCTCGGGCATCCAAGCAGCAAGCGCGTTACGCCG
TGGGTCGATGTTTGATGTTATGGAGCAGCAACGATGTTACGCAGCAGGGCAGTCGCCCTAAAACAAAGTT
AAACATTATGAGGGAAGCGGTGATCGCCGAAGTATCGACTCAACTATCAGAGGTAGTTGGCGTCATCGAG
CGCCATCTCGAACCGACGTTGCTGGCCGTACATTTGTACGGCTCCGCAGTGGATGGCGGCCTGAAGCCAC
ACAGTGATATTGATTTGCTGGTTACGGTGACCGTAAGGCTTGATGAAACAACGCGGCGAGCTTTGATCAA
CGACCTTTTGGAAACTTCGGCTTCCCCTGGAGAGAGCGAGATTCTCCGCGCTGTAGAAGTCACCATTGTT
GTGCACGACGACATCATTCCGTGGCGTTATCCAGCTAAGCGCGAACTGCAATTTGGAGAATGGCAGCGCA
ATGACATTCTTGCAGGTATCTTCGAGCCAGCCACGATCGACATTGATCTGGCTATCTTGCTGACAAAAGC
AAGAGAACATAGCGTTGCCTTGGTAGGTCCAGCGGCGGAGGAACTCTTTGATCCGGTTCCTGAACAGGAT
CTATTTGAGGCGCTAAATGAAACCTTAACGCTATGGAACTCGCCGCCCGACTGGGCTGGCGATGAGCGAA
ATGTAGTGCTTACGTTGTCCCGCATTTGGTACAGCGCAGTAACCGGCAAAATCGCGCCGAAGGATGTCGC
TGCCGACTGGGCAATGGAGCGCCTGCCGGCCCAGTATCAGCCCGTCATACTTGAAGCTAGACAGGCTTAT
CTTGGACAAGAAGAAGATCGCTTGGCCTCGCGCGCAGATCAGTTGGAAGAATTTGTCCACTACGTGAAAG
GCGAGATCACCAAGGTAGTCGGCAAATAACCCTCGAGCCACCCATGACCAAAATCCCTTAACGTGAGTTA
CGCGTCGTTCCACTGAGCGTCAGACCCCGTAGAAAAGATCAAAGGATCTTCTTGAGATCCTTTTTTTCTG
CGCGTAATCTGCTGCTTGCAAACAAAAAAACCACCGCTACCAGCGGTGGTTTGTTTGCCGGATCAAGAGC
TACCAACTCTTTTTCCGAAGGTAACTGGCTTCAGCAGAGCGCAGATACCAAATACTGTTCTTCTAGTGTA
GCCGTAGTTAGGCCACCACTTCAAGAACTCTGTAGCACCGCCTACATACCTCGCTCTGCTAATCCTGTTA
CCAGTGGCTGCTGCCAGTGGCGATAAGTCGTGTCTTACCGGGTTGGACTCAAGACGATAGTTACCGGATA
AGGCGCAGCGGTCGGGCTGAACGGGGGGTTCGTGCACACAGCCCAGCTTGGAGCGAACGACCTACACCGA
ACTGAGATACCTACAGCGTGAGCTATGAGAAAGCGCCACGCTTCCCGAAGGGAGAAAGGCGGACAGGTAT
CCGGTAAGCGGCAGGGTCGGAACAGGAGAGCGCACGAGGGAGCTTCCAGGGGGAAACGCCTGGTATCTTT
ATAGTCCTGTCGGGTTTCGCCACCTCTGACTTGAGCGTCGATTTTTGTGATGCTCGTCAGGGGGGCGGAG
CCTATGGAAAAACGCCAGCAACGCGGCCTTTTTACGGTTCCTGGCCTTTTGCTGGCCTTTTGCTCACATG
TTCTTTCCTGCGTTATCCCCTGATTCTGTGGATAACCGTATTACCGCCTTTGAGTGAGCTGATACCGCTC
GCCGCAGCCGAACGACCGAGCGCAGCGAGTCAGTGAGCGAGGAAGCGGAAGAGCGCCCAATACGCAAACC
GCCTCTCCCCGCGCGTTGGCCGATTCATTAATGCAGCTGGCACGACAGGTTTCCCGACTGGAAAGCGGGC
AGTGAGCGCAACGCAATTAATACGCGTACCGCGAGCCAGGAAGAGTTTGTAGAAACGCAAAAAGGCCATC
CGTCAGGATGGCCTTCTGCTTAGTTTGATGCCTGGCAGTTTATGGCGGGCGTCCTGCCCGCCACCCTCCG
GGCCGTTGCTTCACAACGTTCAAATCCGCTCCCGGCGGATTTGTCCTACTCAGGAGAGCGTTCACCGACA
AACAACAGATAAAACGAAAGGCCCAGTCTTCCGACTGAGCCTTTCGTTTTATTTGATGCCTGGCAGTTCC
CTACTCTCGCGTTAACGCTTGCATGGATGTTTTCCCAGTCACGACGTTGTAAAACGACGGCCAGTCTTAA
GCTCGGGCCCCAAATAATGATTTTATTTTGACTGATAGTGACCTGTTCGTTGCAACAAATTGATGAGCAA
TGCTTTTTTATAATGCCAACTTTGTACAAAAAAGCAGGCTCCGAATTCGCCCTTCACCATGGCTCCTAAG
AAGAAGCGGAAGGTTGGTATTCACGGGGTGCCTGCGGCTTACTATCAGAATCTCACTAAGAAGTACCCAG
TCAGCAAAACTATCAGAAATGAACTTATTCCAATAGGAAAAACGCTTGAAAACATTAGGAAAAACAACAT
ACTGGAAAGCGACGTGAAAAGGAAGCAGGACTATGAACACGTTAAGGGGATCATGGACGAATATCACAAG
CAGCTCATTAACGAAGCACTTGATAACTATATGCTTCCTTCGCTCAATCAAGCCGCCGAAATTTACCTCA
AGAAACACGTGGACGTCGAGGATAGAGAGGAGTTTAAGAAAACGCAAGATCTGCTCAGGCGGGAGGTGAC
GGGAAGACTGAAGGAACATGAGAATTACACTAAGATTGGAAAAAAGGACATTCTCGATCTCCTCGAAAAA
CTGCCATCTATTTCTGAGGAAGACTACAATGCTCTGGAGTCCTTTAGAAACTTTTATACATATTTCACCT
CCTATAATAAAGTTCGGGAGAATCTGTATAGCGACGAAGAGAAGAGTAGCACGGTGGCCTATAGACTGAT
AAACGAGAACTTGCCAAAGTTCTTGGATAACATCAAATCTTATGCATTTGTTAAAGCGGCTGGCGTGCTC
GCTGATTGTATTGAAGAGGAGGAACAGGATGCCCTGTTTATGGTCGAAACTTTCAACATGACGCTCACGC
AAGAAGGTATTGACATGTATAATTATCAGATCGGAAAAGTCAATTCGGCTATTAATCTCTATAACCAGAA
GAATCACAAGGTCGAGGAATTTAAGAAAATCCCAAAAATGAAAGTTCTTTATAAACAGATCCTCTCTGAT
CGCGAAGAAGTCTTCATCGGTGAATTCAAGGATGATGAGACTCTCCTTTCCAGCATAGGCGCATATGGCA
ATGTTTTGATGACATACCTCAAATCCGAGAAAATAAATATTTTCTTCGACGCTCTGAGGGAAAGCGAGGG
AAAAAACGTCTACGTTAAGAACGATCTGTCGAAAACTACGATGTCAAATATAGTCTTTGGCTCGTGGTCG
GCCTTTGATGAACTTCTGAATCAGGAATACGACCTGGCCAATGAGAACAAAAAGAAAGATGATAAATACT
TTGAGAAGAGACAGAAGGAACTCAAAAAAAATAAGAGCTACACGTTGGAGCAAATGAGCAATCTTTCGAA
GGAGGATATTTCGCCGATAGAGAACTACATAGAGAGGATTTCAGAGGACATAGAGAAGATATGCATCTAT
AATGGCGAGTTCGAAAAGATTGTCGTGAACGAACATGATTCGAGTAGAAAGCTCTCGAAGAACATCAAGG
CGGTTAAGGTGATTAAAGACTACCTCGATTCCATTAAAGAACTTGAACATGATATTAAACTCATAAATGG
ATCTGGTCAGGAGCTTGAAAAGAACTTGGTTGTTTACGTCGGGCAGGAAGAAGCGCTTGAACAGCTGCGC
CCCGTCGATTCCCTGTATAACCTCACACGCAATTATCTGACGAAGAAGCCATTTTCAACGGAAAAAGTGA
AACTGAATTTTAATAAATCTACTCTCCTCAATGGCTGGGACAAAAATAAGGAAACGGATAACCTCGGTAT
ACTGTTTTTTAAGGACGGTAAATACTACCTCGGAATAATGAACACCACAGCAAACAAGGCGTTTGTCAAC
CCACCTGCTGCCAAAACAGAGAATGTTTTCAAAAAGGTGGACTACAAGCTGCTGCCTGGCTCGAACAAAA
TGCTCCCAAAGGTTTTCTTTGCGAAATCGAATATTGGATATTATAATCCCTCGACCGAACTCTATTCCAA
CTACAAAAAAGGCACTCACAAGAAAGGCCCTTCCTTCTCTATAGATGATTGCCACAATCTTATTGATTTT
TTTAAAGAATCGATTAAGAAGCATGAAGACTGGTCCAAATTTGGATTTGAATTCAGTGACACTGCAGATT
ACAGAGACATTTCGGAGTTTTACCGGGAAGTGGAGAAGCAGGGGTATAAGTTGACTTTCACCGACATAGA
TGAGTCATACATCAACGATCTGATAGAAAAGAACGAACTGTATCTTTTTCAGATTTATAACAAAGATTTC
TCTGAATATTCGAAGGGTAAGCTGAACCTCCACACACTCTATTTTATGATGCTGTTCGACCAGAGAAACC
TTGACAACGTCGTGTATAAGCTGAATGGAGAGGCCGAGGTCTTCTATAGACCAGCATCTATAGCCGAAAA
CGAACTTGTGATACACAAAGCGGGCGAAGGCATAAAGAACAAAAACCCTAATCGGGCGAAAGTTAAAGAG
ACTAGTACATTCAGTTACGACATTGTCAAAGATAAGCGGTATTCAAAGTACAAGTTCACACTGCATATTC
CTATCACAATGAATTTCGGAGTTGACGAGGTCCGCAGATTTAACGACGTTATCAATAACGCACTGCGCAC
AGACGATAACGTGAATGTTATCGGTATCGACCGGGGCGAACGCAATCTGTTGTATGTCGTGGTGATCAAT
TCAGAGGGTAAGATCTTGGAGCAAATTTCCTTGAATAGTATAATTAACAAAGAGTATGACATAGAGACTA
ATTATCATGCCCTGTTGGACGAACGCGAAGACGATAGAAATAAAGCAAGAAAAGATTGGAACACTATCGA
AAACATTAAAGAATTGAAAACAGGTTATCTGAGTCAAGTCGTCAACGTTGTCGCCAAACTCGTCCTGAAA
TATAACGCGATAATCTGCTTGGAAGACCTTAATTTTGGTTTCAAGCGCGGACGGCAGAAGGTCGAAAAAC
AGGTCTATCAAAAATTTGAGAAAATGCTCATAGAGAAACTTAATTATTTGGTTATTGATAAGAGTAGAGA
GCAGGTGTCCCCCGAAAAGATGGGGGGTGCCCTCAACGCTCTCCAATTGACTTCAAAATTTAAGAGCTTT
GCGGAACTTGGGAAGCAGAGTGGTATCATTTACTATGTTCCCGCGTACTTGACTTCTAAGATTGATCCTA
CCACGGGTTTTGTGAATCTGTTCTACATCAAGTATGAGAACATAGAAAAGGCAAAGCAATTTTTCGATGG
TTTTGATTTCATTCGGTTTAATAAGAAAGACGACATGTTTGAATTTAGCTTTGACTACAAGTCATTCACC
CAGAAGGCGTGCGGGATACGGTCGAAATGGATAGTCTACACAAATGGAGAGCGCATCATAAAATATCCGA
ACCCTGAGAAGAATAACCTGTTCGACGAAAAGGTTATTAACGTCACGGACGAGATTAAAGGTCTTTTTAA
GCAATACCGGATTCCGTACGAGAACGGAGAAGACATTAAGGAAATAATCATTTCGAAGGCAGAGGCTGAC
TTCTATAAACGGTTGTTCCGCCTGCTTCATCAAACGCTGCAAATGAGAAATTCAACTAGCGATGGCACCA
GGGATTACATCATCAGTCCGGTGAAGAACGACCGGGGAGAATTTTTCTGCTCTGAATTTTCGGAGGGCAC
AATGCCTAAAGATGCCGACGCGAACGGTGCATACAATATAGCCAGAAAGGGGCTTTGGGTCCTCGAGCAG
ATTCGCCAGAAAGATGAGGGAGAGAAAGTTAATTTGTCAATGACGAATGCCGAATGGCTTAAATACGCCC
AATTGCACCTCCTGAAGCGTCCTGCTGCCACCAAAAAGGCCGGACAGGCTAAGAAAAAGAAGTGAGACGA
CTAGTGGCGGCCGCCGACGTCCGATCGTTCAAACATTTGGCAATAAAGTTTCTTAAGATTGAATCCTGTT
GCCGGTCTTGCGATGATTATCATATAATTTCTGTTGAATTACGTTAAGCATGTAATAATTAACATGTAAT
GCATGACGTTATTTATGAGATGGGTTTTTATGATTAGAGTCCCGCAATTATACATTTAATACGCGATAGA
AAACAAAATATAGCGCGCAAACTAGGATAAATTATCGCGCGCGGTGTCATCTATGTTACTAGATCGGGAA
TTGATCCCCCCTCGACAGCTTCCGGAAAGGGCGAATTCGCAACTTTGTATACAAAAGTTGAACGAGAAAC
GTAAAATGATATAAATATCAATATATTAAATTAGATTTTGCATAAAAAACAGACTACATAATACTGTAAA
ACACAACATATCCAGTCACTATGCCATCCAGCTGATATCCCCTATAGTGAGTCGTATTACATGGTCATAG
CTGTTTCCTGGCAGCTCTGGCCCGTGTCTCAAAATCTCTGATGTTACATTGCACAAGATAAAAATATATC
ATCATGCCTCCTC
